Addgene plasmid #197363: pPBpuro-ErbB4
Purpose: Encoding human ErbB4.
Depositing lab: Michiyuki Matsuda. Publication: Knockout of all ErbB-family genes delineates their roles in proliferation, survival, and migration. Matsuda K, Hirayama D, Hino N, Kuno S, Sakaue-Sawano A, Miyawaki A, Matsuda M, Terai K. J Cell Sci. 2023 Jul 31:jcs.261199. doi: 10.1242/jcs.261199. PubMed 37519219.
Backbone
  Vector backbone: pPBpuro
  Backbone size w/o insert (bp): 7000
  Total vector size (bp): 10900
  Vector type: Mammalian Expression
  Selectable markers: Puromycin
Growth in bacteria
  Bacterial resistance: Ampicillin, 100 μg/mL
  Growth temperature: 37°C
  Growth strain: DH5alpha
  Copy number: Unknown
Gene/Insert
  Gene/Insert name: ERBB4
  Species: H. sapiens (human)
  Insert size (bp): 3900
  GenBank ID: NM_005235.3
  Entrez Gene: ERBB4 (a.k.a. ALS19, HER4, p180erbB4)
Terms and licenses: Academic/Nonprofit Terms; Industry Terms: Not Available to Industry
How to cite: pPBpuro-ErbB4 was a gift from Michiyuki Matsuda (Addgene plasmid # 197363 ; http://n2t.net/addgene:197363 ; RRID:Addgene_197363)
