[The description below was written by a language model from this plasmid's Addgene catalogue record and pLannotate feature annotations shown in this document.]
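Description:
pPBpuro-ErbB4 is a mammalian expression plasmid of about 10.9 kb that carries the human ERBB4 (HER4) coding sequence, roughly 3.9 kb, in the pPBpuro backbone. It is propagated in E. coli through a high-copy ColE1/pUC-type origin with ampicillin selection from a β-lactamase gene under its own promoter. The backbone also retains pBluescript-like cloning-vector remnants: an f1 phage origin, T7 and T3 promoters, and lacZα, lac promoter/operator and lacI fragments, which play no role in the mammalian cassette.

The payload is a single bicistronic transcription unit. A CAG-type promoter, composed of the CMV immediate-early enhancer, the chicken β-actin promoter and a chimeric β-actin/β-globin intron, drives strong constitutive expression of ERBB4, a receptor tyrosine kinase for neuregulins and EGF-family ligands. No epitope tag or fluorescent fusion is annotated on the receptor. Downstream, an EMCV IRES allows translation of puromycin N-acetyltransferase from the same mRNA, and the transcript ends at a bovine growth hormone polyadenylation signal. Because the resistance gene is linked to the receptor on one message, puromycin selection enriches for cells that also express ErbB4.

The "PB" in the backbone name suggests a piggyBac transposon vector for transposase-mediated genomic integration, but the feature table annotates no transposon terminal repeats and the catalogue fields do not state this, so it should be treated as unconfirmed. The stated purpose is simply to encode human ErbB4. The associated study concerned knockout of all ErbB-family genes, which is consistent with using the plasmid to re-express an individual receptor in cells.
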