Features (pLannotate 1.2.2; 22 found; start..end, strand, type, name):
     30..458     -  rep_origin     f1 ori (sequence partly withheld): f1 bacteriophage origin of replication; arrow indicates direction of (+) strand synthesis
    463..618     -  CDS            lacZα (fragment): LacZα fragment of β-galactosidase; lacZ fragment
    626..644     +  promoter       T7 promoter: promoter for bacteriophage T7 RNA polymerase
   1011..1390    +  enhancer       CMV enhancer: human cytomegalovirus immediate early enhancer
   1392..1667    +  promoter       chicken β-actin promoter: No description available
   1668..2684    +  intron         chimeric intron: chimera between introns from chicken β-actin and rabbit β-globin
   2770..6693    +  CDS            ERBB4: ERBB4_HUMAN - Also known as HER4. Experimental evidence at protein level: Swiss-Prot protein existence level 1. Tyrosine-protein kinase that plays an essential role as cell surface receptor for neuregulins and EGF family members and regulates development of the heart, the central nervous system and the mammary gland, gene transcription, cell proliferation, differentiation, migration and apoptosis. Required for normal cardiac muscle differentiation during embryonic development, and for postnatal cardiomyocyte proliferation. Required for normal development of the embryonic central nervous system
   6760..7321    +  misc_feature   IRES: internal ribosome entry site (IRES) of the encephalomyocarditis virus (EMCV)
   7324..7923    +  CDS            PuroR: puromycin N-acetyltransferase; pac from Streptomyces alboniger; confers resistance to puromycin
   7956..8180    +  polyA_signal   bGH poly(A) signal: bovine growth hormone polyadenylation signal
   8249..8271    -  protein_bind   lac operator (fragment): The lac repressor binds to the lac operator to inhibit transcription in E. coli. This inhibition can be relieved by adding lactose or isopropyl-β-D-thiogalactopyranoside (IPTG). lac repressor encoded by lacI
   8275..8305    -  promoter       lac promoter: promoter for the E. coli lac operon
   8320..8341    -  protein_bind   CAP binding site: CAP binding activates transcription in the presence of cAMP. E. coli catabolite activator protein
   8354..8393    -  CDS            lacI (fragment): lac repressor; lacI; The lac repressor binds to the lac operator to inhibit transcription in E. coli. This inhibition can be relieved by adding lactose or isopropyl-β-D-thiogalactopyranoside (IPTG).
   8678..8696    -  promoter       T3 promoter: promoter for bacteriophage T3 RNA polymerase
   8739..8761    -  protein_bind   lac operator (fragment): The lac repressor binds to the lac operator to inhibit transcription in E. coli. This inhibition can be relieved by adding lactose or isopropyl-β-D-thiogalactopyranoside (IPTG). lac repressor encoded by lacI
   8765..8795    -  promoter       lac promoter: promoter for the E. coli lac operon
   8810..8831    -  protein_bind   CAP binding site: CAP binding activates transcription in the presence of cAMP. E. coli catabolite activator protein
   8844..8936    -  CDS            lacI (fragment): lac repressor; lacI; The lac repressor binds to the lac operator to inhibit transcription in E. coli. This inhibition can be relieved by adding lactose or isopropyl-β-D-thiogalactopyranoside (IPTG).
   9119..9707    -  rep_origin     ori: high-copy-number ColE1/pMB1/pBR322/pUC origin of replication
   9878..10738   -  CDS            AmpR: β-lactamase; bla; confers resistance to ampicillin, carbenicillin, and related antibiotics
  10739..10843   -  promoter       AmpR promoter: bla
>Addgene plasmid #197363 | pPBpuro-ErbB4 | addgene full sequence | sequence record 389271 | Addgene NGS Result
CTAAATTGTAAGCGTTAATATTTTGTTAAAATTCGCGTTAAATTTTTGTTAAATCAGCTCATTTTTTAAC
CAATAGGCCGAAATCGGCAAAATCCCTTATAAATCAAAAGAATAGACCGAGATAGGGT
[37 nt withheld, positions 129-165]
AAAGAACGTGGACTCCAACGTCAAAGG
[49 nt withheld, positions 193-241]
T
[91 nt withheld, positions 243-333]
G
[124 nt withheld, positions 335-458]
CCCATTCGCCATTCAGGCTGCGCAACTGTTGGGAAGGGCGATCGGTGCGGGCCTCTTCGCTATTACGCCA
GCTGGCGAAAGGGGGATGTGCTGCAAGGCGATTAAGTTGGGTAACGCCAGGGTTTTCCCAGTCACGACGT
TGTAAAACGACGGCCAGTGAGCGCGCGTAATACGACTCACTATAGGGCGAATTGGGGCGCGCCATTCTAG
ATTAACCCTAGAAAGATAGTCTGCGTAAAATTGACGCATGCATTCTTGAAATATTGCTCTCTCTTTCTAA
ATAGCGCGAATCCGTCGCTGTGCATTTAGGACATCTCAGTCGCCGCTTGGAGCTCCCGTGAGGCGTGCTT
GTCAATGCGGTAAGTGTCACTGATTTTGAACTATAACGACCGCGTGAGTCAAAATGACGCATGATTATCT
TTTACGTGACTTTTAAGATTTAACTCATACGATAATTATATTGTTATTTCATGTTCTACTTACGTGATAA
CTTATTATATATATATTTTCTTGTTATAGATATCAACTAGAATGCTAGCATGGGCCCATCTCGACATTGA
TTATTGACTAGTTATTAATAGTAATCAATTACGGGGTCATTAGTTCATAGCCCATATATGGAGTTCCGCG
TTACATAACTTACGGTAAATGGCCCGCCTGGCTGACCGCCCAACGACCCCCGCCCATTGACGTCAATAAT
GACGTATGTTCCCATAGTAACGCCAATAGGGACTTTCCATTGACGTCAATGGGTGGAGTATTTACGGTAA
ACTGCCCACTTGGCAGTACATCAAGTGTATCATATGCCAAGTACGCCCCCTATTGACGTCAATGACGGTA
AATGGCCCGCCTGGCATTATGCCCAGTACATGACCTTATGGGACTTTCCTACTTGGCAGTACATCTACGT
ATTAGTCATCGCTATTACCATGGTCGAGGTGAGCCCCACGTTCTGCTTCACTCTCCCCATCTCCCCCCCC
TCCCCACCCCCAATTTTGTATTTATTTATTTTTTAATTATTTTGTGCAGCGATGGGGGCGGGGGGGGGGG
GGGSGCGCGCCAGGCGGGGCGGGGCGGGGCGAGGGGCGGGGCGGGGCGAGGCGGAGAGGTGCGGCGGCAG
CCAATCAGAGCGGCGCGCTCCGAAAGTTTCCTTTTATGGCGAGGCGGCGGCGGCGGCGGCCCTATAAAAA
GCGAAGCGCGCGGCGGGCGGGAGTCGCTGCGCGCTGCCTTCGCCCCGTGCCCCGCTCCGCCGCCGCCTCG
CGCCGCCCGCCCCGGCTCTGACTGACCGCGTTACTCCCACAGGTGAGCGGGCGGGACGGCCCTTCTCCTC
CGGGCTGTAATTAGCGCTTGGTTTAATGACGGCTTGTTTCTTTTCTGTGGCTGCGTGAAAGCCTTGAGGG
GCTCCGGGAGGGCCCTTTGTGCGGGGGGAGCGGCTCGGGGGGTGCGTGCGTGTGTGTGTGCGTGGGGAGC
GCCGCGTGCGGCTCCGCGCTGCCCGGCGGCTGTGAGCGCTGCGGGCGCGGCGCGGGGCTTTGTGCGCTCC
GCAGTGTGCGCGAGGGGAGCGCGGCCGGGGGCGGTGCCCCGCGGTGCGGGGGGGGCTGCGAGGGGAACAA
AGGCTGCGTGCGGGGTGTGTGCGTGGGGGGGTGAGCAGGGGGTGTGGGCGCGTCGGTCGGGCTGCAACCC
CCCCTGCACCCCCCTCCCCGAGTTGCTGAGCACGGCCCGGCTTCGGGTGCGGGGCTCCGTACGGGGCGTG
GCGCGGGGCTCGCCGTGCCGGGCGGGGGGTGGCGGCAGGTGGGGGTGCCGGGCGGGGCGGGGCCGCCTCG
GGCCGGGGAGGGCTCGGGGGAGGGGCGCGGCGGCCCCCGGAGCGCCGGCGGCTGTCGAGGCGCGGCGAGC
CGCAGCCATTGCCTTTTATGGTAATCGTGCGAGAGGGCGCAGGGACTTCCTTTGTCCCAAATCTGTGCGG
AGCCGAAATCTGGGAGGCGCCGCCGCACCCCCTCTAGCGGGCGCGGGGCGAAGCGGTGCGGCGCCGGCAG
GAAGGAAATGGGCGGGGAGGGCCTTCGTGCGTCGCCGCGCCGCCGTCCCCTTCTCCCTCTCCAGCCTCGG
GGCTGTCCGCGGGGGGACGGCTGCCTTCGGGGGGGACGGGGCAGGGCGGGGTTCGGCTTCTGGCGTGTGA
CCGGCGGCTCTAGAGCCTCTGCTAACCATGTTCATGCCTTCTTCTTTTTCCTACAGCTCCTGGGCAACGT
GCTGGTTATTGTGCTGTCTCATCATTTTGGCAAAGAATTGGGATCCGAATTCCTCGAGGGCGGCCGCCAC
CATGAAGCCGGCGACAGGACTTTGGGTCTGGGTGAGCCTTCTCGTGGCGGCGGGGACCGTCCAGCCCAGC
GATTCTCAGTCAGTGTGTGCAGGAACGGAGAATAAACTGAGCTCTCTCTCTGACCTGGAACAGCAGTACC
GAGCCTTGCGCAAGTACTATGAAAACTGTGAGGTTGTCATGGGCAACCTGGAGATAACCAGCATTGAGCA
CAACCGGGACCTCTCCTTCCTGCGGTCTGTTCGAGAAGTCACAGGCTACGTGTTAGTGGCTCTTAATCAG
TTTCGTTACCTGCCTCTGGAGAATTTACGCATTATTCGTGGGACAAAACTTTATGAGGATCGATATGCCT
TGGCAATATTTTTAAACTACAGAAAAGATGGAAACTTTGGACTTCAAGAACTTGGATTAAAGAACTTGAC
AGAAATCCTAAATGGTGGAGTCTATGTAGACCAGAACAAATTCCTTTGTTATGCAGACACCATTCATTGG
CAAGATATTGTTCGGAACCCATGGCCTTCCAACTTGACTCTTGTGTCAACAAATGGTAGTTCAGGATGTG
GACGTTGCCATAAGTCCTGTACTGGCCGTTGCTGGGGACCCACAGAAAATCATTGCCAGACTTTGACAAG
GACGGTGTGTGCAGAACAATGTGACGGCAGATGCTACGGACCTTACGTCAGTGACTGCTGCCATCGAGAA
TGTGCTGGAGGCTGCTCAGGACCTAAGGACACAGACTGCTTTGCCTGCATGAATTTCAATGACAGTGGAG
CATGTGTTACTCAGTGTCCCCAAACCTTTGTCTACAATCCAACCACCTTTCAACTGGAGCACAATTTCAA
TGCAAAGTACACATATGGAGCATTCTGTGTCAAGAAATGTCCACATAACTTTGTGGTAGATTCCAGTTCT
TGTGTGCGTGCCTGCCCTAGTTCCAAGATGGAAGTAGAAGAAAATGGGATTAAAATGTGTAAACCTTGCA
CTGACATTTGCCCAAAAGCTTGTGATGGCATTGGCACAGGATCATTGATGTCAGCTCAGACTGTGGATTC
CAGTAACATTGACAAATTCATAAACTGTACCAAGATCAATGGGAATTTGATCTTTCTAGTCACTGGTATT
CATGGGGACCCTTACAATGCAATTGAAGCCATAGACCCAGAGAAACTGAACGTCTTTCGGACAGTCAGAG
AGATAACAGGTTTCCTGAACATACAGTCATGGCCACCAAACATGACTGACTTCAGTGTTTTTTCTAACCT
GGTGACCATTGGTGGAAGAGTACTCTATAGTGGCCTGTCCTTGCTTATCCTCAAGCAACAGGGCATCACC
TCTCTACAGTTCCAGTCCCTGAAGGAAATCAGCGCAGGAAACATCTATATTACTGACAACAGCAACCTGT
GTTATTATCATACCATTAACTGGACAACACTCTTCAGCACAATCAACCAGAGAATAGTAATCCGGGACAA
CAGAAAAGCTGAAAATTGTACTGCTGAAGGAATGGTGTGCAACCATCTGTGTTCCAGTGATGGCTGTTGG
GGACCTGGGCCAGACCAATGTCTGTCGTGTCGCCGCTTCAGTAGAGGAAGGATCTGCATAGAGTCTTGTA
ACCTCTATGATGGTGAATTTCGGGAGTTTGAGAATGGCTCCATCTGTGTGGAGTGTGACCCCCAGTGTGA
GAAGATGGAAGATGGCCTCCTCACATGCCATGGACCGGGTCCTGACAACTGTACAAAGTGCTCTCATTTT
AAAGATGGCCCAAACTGTGTGGAAAAATGTCCAGATGGCTTACAGGGGGCAAACAGTTTCATTTTCAAGT
ATGCTGATCCAGATCGGGAGTGCCACCCATGCCATCCAAACTGCACCCAAGGGTGTAACGGTCCCACTAG
TCATGACTGCATTTACTACCCATGGACGGGCCATTCCACTTTACCACAACATGCTAGAACTCCCCTGATT
GCAGCTGGAGTAATTGGTGGGCTCTTCATTCTGGTCATTGTGGGTCTGACATTTGCTGTTTATGTTAGAA
GGAAGAGCATCAAAAAGAAAAGAGCCTTGAGAAGATTCTTGGAAACAGAGTTGGTGGAACCATTAACTCC
CAGTGGCACAGCACCCAATCAAGCTCAACTTCGTATTTTGAAAGAAACTGAGCTGAAGAGGGTAAAAGTC
CTTGGCTCAGGTGCTTTTGGAACGGTTTATAAAGGTATTTGGGTACCTGAAGGAGAAACTGTGAAGATTC
CTGTGGCTATTAAGATTCTTAATGAGACAACTGGTCCCAAGGCAAATGTGGAGTTCATGGATGAAGCTCT
GATCATGGCAAGTATGGATCATCCACACCTAGTCCGGTTGCTGGGTGTGTGTCTGAGCCCAACCATCCAG
CTGGTTACTCAACTTATGCCCCATGGCTGCCTGTTGGAGTATGTCCACGAGCACAAGGATAACATTGGAT
CACAACTGCTGCTTAACTGGTGTGTCCAGATAGCTAAGGGAATGATGTACCTGGAAGAAAGACGACTCGT
TCATCGGGATTTGGCAGCCCGTAATGTCTTAGTGAAATCTCCAAACCATGTGAAAATCACAGATTTTGGG
CTAGCCAGACTCTTGGAAGGAGATGAAAAAGAGTACAATGCTGATGGAGGAAAGATGCCAATTAAATGGA
TGGCTCTGGAGTGTATACATTACAGGAAATTCACCCATCAGAGTGACGTTTGGAGCTATGGAGTTACTAT
ATGGGAACTGATGACCTTTGGAGGAAAACCCTATGATGGAATTCCAACGCGAGAAATCCCTGATTTATTA
GAGAAAGGAGAACGTTTGCCTCAGCCTCCCATCTGCACTATTGACGTTTACATGGTCATGGTCAAATGTT
GGATGATTGATGCTGACAGTAGACCTAAATTTAAGGAACTGGCTGCTGAGTTTTCAAGGATGGCTCGAGA
CCCTCAAAGATACCTAGTTATTCAGGGTGATGATCGTATGAAGCTTCCCAGTCCAAATGACAGCAAGTTC
TTTCAGAATCTCTTGGATGAAGAGGATTTGGAAGATATGATGGATGCTGAGGAGTACTTGGTCCCTCAGG
CTTTCAACATCCCACCTCCCATCTATACTTCCAGAGCAAGAATTGACTCGAATAGGAGTGAAATTGGACA
CAGCCCTCCTCCTGCCTACACCCCCATGTCAGGAAACCAGTTTGTATACCGAGATGGAGGTTTTGCTGCT
GAACAAGGAGTGTCTGTGCCCTACAGAGCCCCAACTAGCACAATTCCAGAAGCTCCTGTGGCACAGAGTG
CTACTGCTGAGATTTTTGATGACTCCTGCTGTAATGGCACCCTACGCAAGCCAGTGGCACCCCATGTCCA
AGAGGACAGTAGCACCCAGAGGTACAGTGCTGACCCCACCGTGTTTGCCCCAGAACGGAGCCCACGAGGA
GAGCTGGATGAGGAAGGTTACATGACTCCTATGCGAGACAAACCCAAACAAGAATACCTGAATCCAGTGG
AGGAGAACCCTTTTGTTTCTCGGAGAAAAAATGGAGACCTTCAAGCATTGGATAATCCCGAATATCACAA
TGCATCCAATGGTCCACCCAAGGCCGAGGATGAGTATGTGAATGAGCCACTGTACCTCAACACCTTTGCC
AACACCTTGGGAAAAGCTGAGTACCTGAAGAACAACATACTGTCAATGCCAGAGAAGGCCAAGAAAGCGT
TTGACAACCCTGACTACTGGAACCACAGCCTGCCACCTCGGAGCACCCTTCAGCACCCAGACTACCTGCA
GGAGTACAGCACAAAATATTTTTATAAACAGAATGGGCGGATCCGGCCTATTGTGGCAGAGAATCCTGAA
TACCTCTCTGAGTTCTCCCTGAAGCCAGGCACTGTGCTGCCGCCTCCACCTTACAGACACCGGAATACTG
TGGTGTAAGGCCGCTCTAGAGTCAACTAACTTAAGCTAGCAACGGTTTCCCTCTAGCGGGATCAATTCCG
CCCCCCCCCCCTAACGTTACTGGCCGAAGCCGCTTGGAATAAGGCCGGTGTGCGTTTGTCTATATGTTAT
TTTCCACCATATTGCCGTCTTTTGGCAATGTGAGGGCCCGGAAACCTGGCCCTGTCTTCTTGACGAGCAT
TCCTAGGGGTCTTTCCCCTCTCGCCAAAGGAATGCAAGGTCTGTTGAATGTCGTGAAGGAAGCAGTTCCT
CTGGAAGCTTCTTGAAGACAAACAACGTCTGTAGCGACCCTTTGCAGGCAGCGGAACCCCCCACCTGGCG
ACAGGTGCCTCTGCGGCCAAAAGCCACGTGTATAAGATACACCTGCAAAGGCGGCACAACCCCAGTGCCA
CGTTGTGAGTTGGATAGTTGTGGAAAGAGTCAAATGGCTCTCCTCAAGCGTATTCAACAAGGGGCTGAAG
GATGCCCAGAAGGTACCCCATTGTATGGGATCTGATCTGGGGCCTCGGTGCACATGCTTTACATGTGTTT
AGTCGAGGTTAAAAAAACGTCTAGGCCCCCCGAACCACGGGGACGTGGTTTTCCTTTGAAAAACACGATA
ATACCATGACCGAGTACAAGCCCACGGTGCGCCTCGCCACCCGCGACGACGTCCCCAGGGCCGTACGCAC
CCTCGCCGCCGCGTTCGCCGACTACCCCGCCACGCGCCACACCGTCGATCCGGACCGCCACATCGAGCGG
GTCACCGAGCTGCAAGAACTCTTCCTCACGCGCGTCGGGCTCGACATCGGCAAGGTGTGGGTCGCGGACG
ACGGCGCCGCGGTGGCGGTCTGGACCACGCCGGAGAGCGTCGAAGCGGGGGCGGTGTTCGCCGAGATCGG
CCCGCGCATGGCCGAGTTGAGCGGTTCCCGGCTGGCCGCGCAGCAACAGATGGAAGGCCTCCTGGCGCCG
CACCGGCCCAAGGAGCCCGCGTGGTTCCTGGCCACCGTCGGCGTCTCGCCCGACCACCAGGGCAAGGGTC
TGGGCAGCGCCGTCGTGCTCCCCGGAGTGGAGGCGGCCGAGCGCGCCGGGGTGCCCGCCTTCCTGGAGAC
CTCCGCGCCCCGCAACCTCCCCTTCTACGAGCGGCTCGGCTTCACCGTCACCGCCGACGTCGAGGTGCCC
GAAGGACCGCGCACCTGGTGCATGACCCGCAAGCCCGGTGCCTGATCGATGATCTAGAGCTCGCTGATCA
GCCTCGACTGTGCCTTCTAGTTGCCAGCCATCTGTTGTTTGCCCCTCCCCCGTGCCTTCCTTGACCCTGG
AAGGTGCCACTCCCACTGTCCTTTCCTAATAAAATGAGGAAATTGCATCGCATTGTCTGAGTAGGTGTCA
TTCTATTCTGGGGGGTGGGGTGGGGCAGGACAGCAAGGGGGAGGATTGGGAAGACAATAGCAGGCATGCT
GGGGATGCGGTGGGCTCTATGGCTTCTGAGGCGGAAAGAACCTGCAGCCCAAGCTTGGCGTAATCATGGT
CATAGCTGTTTCCTGTGTGAAATTGTTATCCGCTCACAATTCCACACAACATACGAGCCGGAAGCATAAA
GTGTAAAGCCTGGGGTGCCTAATGAGTGAGCTAACTCACATTAATTGCGTTGCGCTCACTGCCCGCTTTC
CAGTCGGGAAACCTGTCGTGCCAGCGGATCTTAAAAGTTTTGTTACTTTATAGAAGAAATTTTGAGTTTT
TGTTTTTTTTTAATAAATAAATAAACATAAATAAATTGTTTGTTGAATTTATTATTAGTATGTAAGTGTA
AATATAATAAAACTTAATATCTATTCAAATTAATAAATAAACCTCGATATACAGACCGATAAAACACATG
CGTCAATTTTACGCATGATTATCTTTAACGTACGTCACAATATGATTATCTTTCTAGGGTTAATCTAGTA
TACGCGTTTAATTAATCCAGCTTTTGTTCCCTTTAGTGAGGGTTAATTGCGCGCTTGGCGTAATCATGGT
CATAGCTGTTTCCTGTGTGAAATTGTTATCCGCTCACAATTCCACACAACATACGAGCCGGAAGCATAAA
GTGTAAAGCCTGGGGTGCCTAATGAGTGAGCTAACTCACATTAATTGCGTTGCGCTCACTGCCCGCTTTC
CAGTCGGGAAACCTGTCGTGCCAGCTGCATTAATGAATCGGCCAACGCGCGGGGAGAGGCGGTTTGCGTA
TTGGGCGCTCTTCCGCTTCCTCGCTCACTGACTCGCTGCGCTCGGTCGTTCGGCTGCGGCGAGCGGTATC
AGCTCACTCAAAGGCGGTAATACGGTTATCCACAGAATCAGGGGATAACGCAGGAAAGAACATGTGAGCA
AAAGGCCAGCAAAAGGCCAGGAACCGTAAAAAGGCCGCGTTGCTGGCGTTTTTCCATAGGCTCCGCCCCC
CTGACGAGCATCACAAAAATCGACGCTCAAGTCAGAGGTGGCGAAACCCGACAGGACTATAAAGATACCA
GGCGTTTCCCCCTGGAAGCTCCCTCGTGCGCTCTCCTGTTCCGACCCTGCCGCTTACCGGATACCTGTCC
GCCTTTCTCCCTTCGGGAAGCGTGGCGCTTTCTCATAGCTCACGCTGTAGGTATCTCAGTTCGGTGTAGG
TCGTTCGCTCCAAGCTGGGCTGTGTGCACGAACCCCCCGTTCAGCCCGACCGCTGCGCCTTATCCGGTAA
CTATCGTCTTGAGTCCAACCCGGTAAGACACGACTTATCGCCACTGGCAGCAGCCACTGGTAACAGGATT
AGCAGAGCGAGGTATGTAGGCGGTGCTACAGAGTTCTTGAAGTGGTGGCCTAACTACGGCTACACTAGAA
GAACAGTATTTGGTATCTGCGCTCTGCTGAAGCCAGTTACCTTCGGAAAAAGAGTTGGTAGCTCTTGATC
CGGCAAACAAACCACCGCTGGTAGCGGTGGTTTTTTTGTTTGCAAGCAGCAGATTACGCGCAGAAAAAAA
GGATCTCAAGAAGATCCTTTGATCTTTTCTACGGGGTCTGACGCTCAGTGGAACGAAAACTCACGTTAAG
GGATTTTGGTCATGAGATTATCAAAAAGGATCTTCACCTAGATCCTTTTAAATTAAAAATGAAGTTTTAA
ATCAATCTAAAGTATATATGAGTAAACTTGGTCTGACAGTTACCAATGCTTAATCAGTGAGGCACCTATC
TCAGCGATCTGTCTATTTCGTTCATCCATAGTTGCCTGACTCCCCGTCGTGTAGATAACTACGATACGGG
AGGGCTTACCATCTGGCCCCAGTGCTGCAATGATACCGCGAGACCCACGCTCACCGGCTCCAGATTTATC
AGCAATAAACCAGCCAGCCGGAAGGGCCGAGCGCAGAAGTGGTCCTGCAACTTTATCCGCCTCCATCCAG
TCTATTAATTGTTGCCGGGAAGCTAGAGTAAGTAGTTCGCCAGTTAATAGTTTGCGCAACGTTGTTGCCA
TTGCTACAGGCATCGTGGTGTCACGCTCGTCGTTTGGTATGGCTTCATTCAGCTCCGGTTCCCAACGATC
AAGGCGAGTTACATGATCCCCCATGTTGTGCAAAAAAGCGGTTAGCTCCTTCGGTCCTCCGATCGTTGTC
AGAAGTAAGTTGGCCGCAGTGTTATCACTCATGGTTATGGCAGCACTGCATAATTCTCTTACTGTCATGC
CATCCGTAAGATGCTTTTCTGTGACTGGTGAGTACTCAACCAAGTCATTCTGAGAATAGTGTATGCGGCG
ACCGAGTTGCTCTTGCCCGGCGTCAATACGGGATAATACCGCGCCACATAGCAGAACTTTAAAAGTGCTC
ATCATTGGAAAACGTTCTTCGGGGCGAAAACTCTCAAGGATCTTACCGCTGTTGAGATCCAGTTCGATGT
AACCCACTCGTGCACCCAACTGATCTTCAGCATCTTTTACTTTCACCAGCGTTTCTGGGTGAGCAAAAAC
AGGAAGGCAAAATGCCGCAAAAAAGGGAATAAGGGCGACACGGAAATGTTGAATACTCATACTCTTCCTT
TTTCAATATTATTGAAGCATTTATCAGGGTTATTGTCTCATGAGCGGATACATATTTGAATGTATTTAGA
AAAATAAACAAATAGGGGTTCCGCGCACATTTCCCCGAAAAGTGCCAC
